Addgene plasmid #168371: pTL310
Purpose: pGBKT7 yeast two-hybrid plasmid
Depositing lab: Sophien Kamoun. Depositing organization: Sainsbury Laboratory, Norwich. Publication: A single amino acid polymorphism in a conserved effector of the multihost blast fungus pathogen expands host-target binding spectrum. Bentham AR, Petit-Houdenot Y, Win J, Chuma I, Terauchi R, Banfield MJ, Kamoun S, Langner T. PLoS Pathog. 2021 Nov 10;17(11):e1009957. doi: 10.1371/journal.ppat.1009957. eCollection 2021 Nov. PubMed 34758051.
Backbone
  Vector backbone: pGBKT7
  Vector type: Yeast Expression
Growth in bacteria
  Bacterial resistance: Kanamycin, 50 μg/mL
  Growth temperature: 37°C
  Growth strain: DH5alpha
  Copy number: High Copy
Gene/Insert
  Gene/Insert name: OsaHIP38
  Species: Oryza sativa
  Cloning method: Unknown
Terms and licenses: Academic/Nonprofit Terms; Industry Terms: Not Available to Industry
How to cite: pTL310 was a gift from Sophien Kamoun (Addgene plasmid # 168371 ; http://n2t.net/addgene:168371 ; RRID:Addgene_168371)
