[The description below was written by a language model from this plasmid's Addgene catalogue record and pLannotate feature annotations shown in this document.]
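Description:
pTL310 is a yeast two-hybrid bait plasmid built on the pGBKT7 backbone and carrying OsaHIP38, an insert from rice (Oryza sativa). It is an E. coli–yeast shuttle vector. In bacteria it replicates at high copy from a ColE1/pUC-type origin and is selected with kanamycin through the Tn5 aminoglycoside phosphotransferase gene (NeoR/KanR), driven by a bla-type promoter. In Saccharomyces cerevisiae it is maintained episomally by the 2μ origin and selected through the TRP1 auxotrophic marker, which is expressed from its own promoter in tryptophan-auxotrophic strains. An f1 origin is also present, along with several small backbone remnants (lac promoter/operator, lacZα, rop, bom and ble fragments) that play no role in the assay.

The expression cassette uses the constitutive yeast ADH1 promoter to drive the GAL4 DNA-binding domain. This is followed by a T7 promoter, the cloning region, and then the T7 and ADH1 terminators. The feature table does not annotate the insert itself, but the unannotated gap of roughly 370 nt between the T7 promoter and the T7 terminator is where OsaHIP38 would be expected to sit, presumably in frame with the GAL4 DNA-binding domain. The cloning method and exact fusion junctions are not recorded. In this arrangement, the bait fusion reconstitutes GAL4-dependent reporter activation in yeast only when it binds a prey protein fused to an activation domain. The internal T7 promoter also permits in vitro transcription and translation of the insert without the GAL4 portion. The associated publication concerns the host-target binding spectrum of a conserved blast fungus effector, so the plasmid was probably used to test the interaction between this rice protein and such effectors.
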