Features (pLannotate 1.2.2; 23 found; start..end, strand, type, name):
     30..734     +  promoter       ADH1 promoter: S. cerevisiae ADH1; promoter for alcohol dehydrogenase 1
    762..1202    +  CDS            GAL4 DNA binding domain: DNA binding domain of the GAL4 transcriptional activator; Saccharomyces cerevisiae GAL4 (truncated)
   1213..1231    +  promoter       T7 promoter: promoter for bacteriophage T7 RNA polymerase
   1601..1648    +  terminator     T7 terminator: transcription terminator for bacteriophage T7 RNA polymerase
   1675..1862    +  terminator     ADH1 terminator: S. cerevisiae ADH1; transcription terminator for the S. cerevisiae alcohol dehydrogenase 1 (ADH1) gene
   1910..1926    -  protein_bind   lac operator: The lac repressor binds to the lac operator to inhibit transcription in E. coli. This inhibition can be relieved by adding lactose or isopropyl-β-D-thiogalactopyranoside (IPTG). lac repressor encoded by lacI
   1934..1964    -  promoter       lac promoter: promoter for the E. coli lac operon
   1979..2000    -  protein_bind   CAP binding site: CAP binding activates transcription in the presence of cAMP. E. coli catabolite activator protein
   2013..2105    -  CDS            lacI (fragment): lac repressor; lacI; The lac repressor binds to the lac operator to inhibit transcription in E. coli. This inhibition can be relieved by adding lactose or isopropyl-β-D-thiogalactopyranoside (IPTG).
   2288..2876    -  rep_origin     ori: high-copy-number ColE1/pMB1/pBR322/pUC origin of replication
   3098..3114    +  polyA_signal   bGH poly(A) signal (fragment): bovine growth hormone polyadenylation signal
   3205..3252    -  polyA_signal   HSV TK poly(A) signal: herpes simplex virus thymidine kinase polyadenylation signal (Cole and Stacy, 1985)
   3311..3463    -  CDS            ble (fragment): BLE_KLEPN - Experimental evidence at protein level: Swiss-Prot protein existence level 1. Binding protein with a strong affinity to the bleomycin family of antibiotics. Binds to CL990; an antimitotic-antibiotic compound. From Klebsiella pneumoniae.
   3484..4278    -  CDS            NeoR/KanR: aminoglycoside phosphotransferase from Tn5; aph(3')-II (or nptII); confers resistance to neomycin, kanamycin, and G418 (Geneticin®)
   4279..4383    -  promoter       AmpR promoter: bla
   4410..5752    -  rep_origin     2μ ori: yeast 2μ plasmid origin of replication
   5820..5855    +  CDS            rop (fragment): Rop protein, which maintains plasmids at low copy number; rop
   5957..6006    +  misc_feature   bom (fragment): basis of mobility region from pBR322
   6145..6292    +  promoter       TRP1 promoter: S. cerevisiae TRP1
   6293..6967    +  CDS            TRP1: phosphoribosylanthranilate isomerase, required for tryptophan biosynthesis; S. cerevisiae TRP1; yeast auxotrophic marker
   7018..7069    +  misc_feature   bom (fragment): basis of mobility region from pBR322
   7097..7525    -  rep_origin     f1 ori (sequence partly withheld): f1 bacteriophage origin of replication; arrow indicates direction of (+) strand synthesis
   7529..29      -  CDS            lacZα (fragment) (across the origin): LacZα fragment of β-galactosidase; lacZ fragment
>Addgene plasmid #168371 | pTL310 | addgene full sequence | sequence record 349598 | Addgene NGS Result
CGGTGCGGGCCTCTTCGCTATTACGCCAGATCCTTTTGTTGTTTCCGGGTGTACAATATGGACTTCCTCT
TTTCTGGCAACCAAACCCATACATCGGGATTCCTATAATACCTTCGTTGGTCTCCCTAACATGTAGGTGG
CGGAGGGGAGATATACAATAGAACAGATACCAGACAAGACATAATGGGCTAAACAAGACTACACCAATTA
CACTGCCTCATTGATGGTGGTACATAACGAACTAATACTGTAGCCCTAGACTTGATAGCCATCATCATAT
CGAAGTTTCACTACCCTTTTTCCATTTGCCATCTATTGAAGTAATAATAGGCGCATGCAACTTCTTTTCT
TTTTTTTTCTTTTCTCTCTCCCCCGTTGTTGTCTCACCATATCCGCAATGACAAAAAAATGATGGAAGAC
ACTAAAGGAAAAAATTAACGACAAAGACAGCACCAACAGATGTCGTTGTTCCAGAGCTGATGAGGGGTAT
CTCGAAGCACACGAAACTTTTTCCTTCCTTCATTCACGCACACTACTCTCTAATGAGCAACGGTATACGG
CCTTCCTTCCAGTTACTTGAATTTGAAATAAAAAAAAGTTTGCTGTCTTGCTATCAAGTATAAATAGACC
TGCAATTATTAATCTTTTGTTTCCTCGTCATTGTTCTCGTTCCCTTTCTTCCTTGTTTCTTTTTCTGCAC
AATATTTCAAGCTATACCAAGCATACAATCAACTCCAAGCTTGAAGCAAGCCTCCTGAAAGATGAAGCTA
CTGTCTTCTATCGAACAAGCATGCGATATTTGCCGACTTAAAAAGCTCAAGTGCTCCAAAGAAAAACCGA
AGTGCGCCAAGTGTCTGAAGAACAACTGGGAGTGTCGCTACTCTCCCAAAACCAAAAGGTCTCCGCTGAC
TAGGGCACATCTGACAGAAGTGGAATCAAGGCTAGAAAGACTGGAACAGCTATTTCTACTGATTTTTCCT
CGAGAAGACCTTGACATGATTTTGAAAATGGATTCTTTACAGGATATAAAAGCATTGTTAACAGGATTAT
TTGTACAAGATAATGTGAATAAAGATGCCGTCACAGATAGATTGGCTTCAGTGGAGACTGATATGCCTCT
AACATTGAGACAGCATAGAATAAGTGCGACATCATCATCGGAAGAGAGTAGTAACAAAGGTCAAAGACAG
TTGACTGTATCGCCGGAATTTGTAATACGACTCACTATAGGGCGAGCCGCCATCATGGAGGAGCAGAAGC
TGATCTCAGAGGAGGACCTGCATATGGCCATGGAGGCCGAATTCCCGCGCATTACCGAACTGCATGTGCG
CATGGATTGCAACGGCTGCGAGCACAAAATTCGCAAAACCCTGCGCGCCATTGATGGCGTGAGCGAAGTG
TATGTGGATGCCGCCAGCCAGAAAGTGACCGTGGTGGGTATTGCCGATCCGGAACGCATCGTGAAAGCCA
TTCGCAAGACCAAACGCGTGCCGACCATTTTTAGCCATACCGATCCGGCAGCACCGCCCCCTCCCCCTGC
AGAAGGTGAAGCAGCACCGCCGCCGGCAGATGGATCCGTCGACCTGCAGCGGCCGCATAACTAGCATAAC
CCCTTGGGGCCTCTAAACGGGTCTTGAGGGGTTTTTTGCGCGCTTGCAGCCAAGCTAATTCCGGGCGAAT
TTCTTATGATTTATGATTTTTATTATTAAATAAGTTATAAAAAAAATAAGTGTATACAAATTTTAAAGTG
ACTCTTAGGTTTTAAAACGAAAATTCTTATTCTTGAGTAACTCTTTCCTGTAGGTCAGGTTGCTTTCTCA
GGTATAGCATGAGGTCGCTCTTATTGACCACACCTCTACCGGCATGCAAGCTTGGCGTAATCATGGTCAT
AGCTGTTTCCTGTGTGAAATTGTTATCCGCTCACAATTCCACACAACATACGAGCCGGAAGCATAAAGTG
TAAAGCCTGGGGTGCCTAATGAGTGAGCTAACTCACATTAATTGCGTTGCGCTCACTGCCCGCTTTCCAG
TCGGGAAACCTGTCGTGCCAGCTGCATTAATGAATCGGCCAACGCGCGGGGAGAGGCGGTTTGCGTATTG
GGCGCTCTTCCGCTTCCTCGCTCACTGACTCGCTGCGCTCGGTCGTTCGGCTGCGGCGAGCGGTATCAGC
TCACTCAAAGGCGGTAATACGGTTATCCACAGAATCAGGGGATAACGCAGGAAAGAACATGTGAGCAAAA
GGCCAGCAAAAGGCCAGGAACCGTAAAAAGGCCGCGTTGCTGGCGTTTTTCCATAGGCTCCGCCCCCCTG
ACGAGCATCACAAAAATCGACGCTCAAGTCAGAGGTGGCGAAACCCGACAGGACTATAAAGATACCAGGC
GTTTCCCCCTGGAAGCTCCCTCGTGCGCTCTCCTGTTCCGACCCTGCCGCTTACCGGATACCTGTCCGCC
TTTCTCCCTTCGGGAAGCGTGGCGCTTTCTCATAGCTCACGCTGTAGGTATCTCAGTTCGGTGTAGGTCG
TTCGCTCCAAGCTGGGCTGTGTGCACGAACCCCCCGTTCAGCCCGACCGCTGCGCCTTATCCGGTAACTA
TCGTCTTGAGTCCAACCCGGTAAGACACGACTTATCGCCACTGGCAGCAGCCACTGGTAACAGGATTAGC
AGAGCGAGGTATGTAGGCGGTGCTACAGAGTTCTTGAAGTGGTGGCCTAACTACGGCTACACTAGAAGAA
CAGTATTTGGTATCTGCGCTCTGCTGAAGCCAGTTACCTTCGGAAAAAGAGTTGGTAGCTCTTGATCCGG
CAAACAAACCACCGCTGGTAGCGGTGGTTTTTTTGTTTGCAAGCAGCAGATTACGCGCAGAAAAAAAGGA
TCTCAAGAAGATCCTTTGATCTTTTCTACGGGGTCTGACGCTCAGTGGAACGAAAACTCACGTTAAGGGA
TTTTGGTCATGAGATTATCAAAAAGGATCTTCACCTAGATCCTTTTAAATTAAAAATGAAGTTTTAAATC
AATCTAAAGTATATATGAGTAACCTGAGGCTATGGCAGGGCCTGCCGCCCCGACGTTGGCTGCGAGCCCT
GGGCCTTCACCCGAACTTGGGGGGTGGGGTGGGGAAAAGGAAGAAACGCGGGCGTATTGGCCCCAATGGG
GTCTCGGTGGGGTATCGACAGAGTGCCAGCCCTGGGACCGAACCCCGCGTTTATGAACAAACGACCCAAC
ACCGTGCGTTTTATTCTGTCTTTTTATTGCCGTCATAGCGCGGGTTCCTTCCGGTATTGTCTCCTTCCGT
GTTTCAGTTAGCCTCCCCCTAGGGTGGGCGAAGAACTCCAGCATGAGATCCCCGCGCTGGAGGATCATCC
AGCCGGCGTCCCGGAAAACGATTCCGAAGCCCAACCTTTCATAGAAGGCGGCGGTGGAATCGAAATCTCG
TGATGGCAGGTTGGGCGTCGCTTGGTCGGTCATTTCGAACCCCAGAGTCCCGCTCAGAAGAACTCGTCAA
GAAGGCGATAGAAGGCGATGCGCTGCGAATCGGGAGCGGCGATACCGTAAAGCACGAGGAAGCGGTCAGC
CCATTCGCCGCCAAGCTCTTCAGCAATATCACGGGTAGCCAACGCTATGTCCTGATAGCGGTCCGCCACA
CCCAGCCGGCCACAGTCGATGAATCCAGAAAAGCGGCCATTTTCCACCATGATATTCGGCAAGCAGGCAT
CGCCATGAGTCACGACGAGATCCTCGCCGTCGGGCATGCTCGCCTTGAGCCTGGCGAACAGTTCGGCTGG
CGCGAGCCCCTGATGCTCTTCGTCCAGATCATCCTGATCGACAAGACCGGCTTCCATCCGAGTACGTGCT
CGCTCGATGCGATGTTTCGCTTGGTGGTCGAATGGGCAGGTAGCCGGATCAAGCGTATGCAGCCGCCGCA
TTGCATCAGCCATGATGGATACTTTCTCGGCAGGAGCAAGGTGAGATGACAGGAGATCCTGCCCCGGCAC
TTCGCCCAATAGCAGCCAGTCCCTTCCCGCTTCAGTGACAACGTCGAGCACAGCTGCGCAAGGAACGCCC
GTCGTGGCCAGCCACGATAGCCGCGCTGCCTCGTCTTGCAGTTCATTCAGGGCACCGGACAGGTCGGTCT
TGACAAAAAGAACCGGGCGCCCCTGCGCTGACAGCCGGAACACGGCGGCATCAGAGCAGCCGATTGTCTG
TTGTGCCCAGTCATAGCCGAATAGCCTCTCCACCCAAGCGGCCGGAGAACCTGCGTGCAATCCATCTTGT
TCAATCATACTCTTCCTTTTTCAATATTATTGAAGCATTTATCAGGGTTATTGTCTCATGAGCGGATACA
TATTTGAATGTATTTAGAAAAATAAACAAATAGGGGTTCCGCGCACATTTCCCCGAAAAGTGCCACCTGA
ACGAAGCATCTGTGCTTCATTTTGTAGAACAAAAATGCAACGCGAGAGCGCTAATTTTTCAAACAAAGAA
TCTGAGCTGCATTTTTACAGAACAGAAATGCAACGCGAAAGCGCTATTTTACCAACGAAGAATCTGTGCT
TCATTTTTGTAAAACAAAAATGCAACGCGAGAGCGCTAATTTTTCAAACAAAGAATCTGAGCTGCATTTT
TACAGAACAGAAATGCAACGCGAGAGCGCTATTTTACCAACAAAGAATCTATACTTCTTTTTTGTTCTAC
AAAAATGCATCCCGAGAGCGCTATTTTTCTAACAAAGCATCTTAGATTACTTTTTTTCTCCTTTGTGCGC
TCTATAATGCAGTCTCTTGATAACTTTTTGCACTGTAGGTCCGTTAAGGTTAGAAGAAGGCTACTTTGGT
GTCTATTTTCTCTTCCATAAAAAAAGCCTGACTCCACTTCCCGCGTTTACTGATTACTAGCGAAGCTGCG
GGTGCATTTTTTCAAGATAAAGGCATCCCCGATTATATTCTATACCGATGTGGATTGCGCATACTTTGTG
AACAGAAAGTGATAGCGTTGATGATTCTTCATTGGTCAGAAAATTATGAACGGTTTCTTCTATTTTGTCT
CTATATACTACGTATAGGAAATGTTTACATTTTCGTATTGTTTTCGATTCACTCTATGAATAGTTCTTAC
TACAATTTTTTTGTCTAAAGAGTAATACTAGAGATAAACATAAAAAATGTAGAGGTCGAGTTTAGATGCA
AGTTCAAGGAGCGAAAGGTGGATGGGTAGGTTATATAGGGATATAGCACAGAGATATATAGCAAAGAGAT
ACTTTTGAGCAATGTTTGTGGAAGCGGTATTCGCAATATTTTAGTAGCTCGTTACAGTCCGGTGCGTTTT
TGGTTTTTTGAAAGTGCGTCTTCAGAGCGCTTTTGGTTTTCAAAAGCGCTCTGAAGTTCCTATACTTTCT
AGAGAATAGGAACTTCGGAATAGGAACTTCAAAGCGTTTCCGAAAACGAGCGCTTCCGAAAATGCAACGC
GAGCTGCGCACATACAGCTCACTGTTCACGTCGCACCTATATCTGCGTGTTGCCTGTATATATATATACA
TGAGAAGAACGGCATAGTGCGTGTTTATGCTTAAATGCGTACTTATATGCGTCTATTTATGTAGGATGAA
AGGTAGTCTAGTACCTCCTGTGATATTATCCCATTCCATGCGGGGTATCGTATGCTTCCTTCAGCACTAC
CCTTTAGCTGTTCTATATGCTGCCACTCCTCAATTGGATTAGTCTCATCCTTCAATGCTATCATTTCCTT
TGATATTGGATCATACTAAGAAACCATTATTATCATGACATTAACCTATAAAAATAGGCGTATCACGAGG
CCCTTTCGTCTCGCGCGTTTCGGTGATGACGGTGAAAACCTCTGACACATGCAGCTCCCGGAGACGGTCA
CAGCTTGTCTGTAAGCGGATGCCGGGAGCAGACAAGCCCGTCAGGGCGCGTCAGCGGGTGTTGGCGGGTG
TCGGGGCTGGCTTAACTATGCGGCATCAGAGCAGATTGTACTGAGAGTGCACCATAGATCAACGACATTA
CTATATATATAATATAGGAAGCATTTAATAGAACAGCATCGTAATATATGTGTACTTTGCAGTTATGACG
CCAGATGGCAGTAGTGGAAGATATTCTTTATTGAAAAATAGCTTGTCACCTTACGTACAATCTTGATCCG
GAGCTTTTCTTTTTTTGCCGATTAAGAATTAATTCGGTCGAAAAAAGAAAAGGAGAGGGCCAAGAGGGAG
GGCATTGGTGACTATTGAGCACGTGAGTATACGTGATTAAGCACACAAAGGCAGCTTGGAGTATGTCTGT
TATTAATTTCACAGGTAGTTCTGGTCCATTGGTGAAAGTTTGCGGCTTGCAGAGCACAGAGGCCGCAGAA
TGTGCTCTAGATTCCGATGCTGACTTGCTGGGTATTATATGTGTGCCCAATAGAAAGAGAACAATTGACC
CGGTTATTGCAAGGAAAATTTCAAGTCTTGTAAAAGCATATAAAAATAGTTCAGGCACTCCGAAATACTT
GGTTGGCGTGTTTCGTAATCAACCTAAGGAGGATGTTTTGGCTCTGGTCAATGATTACGGCATTGATATC
GTCCAACTGCATGGAGATGAGTCGTGGCAAGAATACCAAGAGTTCCTCGGTTTGCCAGTTATTAAAAGAC
TCGTATTTCCAAAAGACTGCAACATACTACTCAGTGCAGCTTCACAGAAACCTCATTCGTTTATTCCCTT
GTTTGATTCAGAAGCAGGTGGGACAGGTGAACTTTTGGATTGGAACTCGATTTCTGACTGGGTTGGAAGG
CAAGAGAGCCCCGAAAGCTTACATTTTATGTTAGCTGGTGGACTGACGCCAGAAAATGTTGGTGATGCGC
TTAGATTAAATGGCGTTATTGGTGTTGATGTAAGCGGAGGTGTGGAGACAAATGGTGTAAAAGACTCTAA
CAAAATAGCAAATTTCGTCAAAAATGCTAAGAAATAGGTTATTACTGAGTAGTATTTATTTAAGTATTGT
TTGTGCACTTGCCGATCTATGCGGTGTGAAATACCGCACAGATGCGTAAGGAGAAAATACCGCATCAGGA
AATTGTAAGCGTTAATATTTTGTTAAAATTCGCGTTAAATTTTTGTTAAATCAGCTCATTTTTTAACCAA
TAGGCCGAAATCGGCAAAATCCCTTATAAATCAAAAGAATAGACCGAGATAGGGT
[37 nt withheld, positions 7196-7232]
AAAGAACGTGGACTCCAACGTCAAAGG
[49 nt withheld, positions 7260-7308]
T
[91 nt withheld, positions 7310-7400]
G
[124 nt withheld, positions 7402-7525]
CCATTCGCCATTCAGGCTGCGCAACTGTTGGGAAGGGCGAT
