>Addgene plasmid #168371 | pTL310 | depositor partial sequence | sequence record 326471 | insert
GAATTCCCGCGCATTACCGAACTGCATGTGCGCATGGATTGCAACGGCTGCGAGCACAAAATTCGCAAAA
CCCTGCGCGCCATTGATGGCGTGAGCGAAGTGTATGTGGATGCCGCCAGCCAGAAAGTGACCGTGGTGGG
TATTGCCGATCCGGAACGCATCGTGAAAGCCATTCGCAAGACCAAACGCGTGCCGACCATTTTTAGCCAT
ACCGATCCGGCAGCACCGCCCCCTCCCCCTGCAGAAGGTGAAGCAGCACCGCCGCCGGCAGATGGATCC
